>Addgene plasmid #198531 | pCI-neo-(HA)3-ε | addgene full sequence | sequence record 389386 | Addgene NGS Result
TCATGTCCAATATGACCGCCATGTTGGCATTGATTATTGACTAGTTATTAATAGTAATCAATTACGGGGT
CATTAGTTCATAGCCCATATATGGAGTTCCGCGTTACATAACTTACGGTAAATGGCCCGCCTGGCTGACC
GCCCAACGACCCCCGCCCATTGACGTCAATAATGACGTATGTTCCCATAGTAACGCCAATAGGGACTTTC
CATTGACGTCAATGGGTGGAGTATTTACGGTAAACTGCCCACTTGGCAGTACATCAAGTGTATCATATGC
CAAGTCCGCCCCCTATTGACGTCAATGACGGTAAATGGCCCGCCTGGCATTATGCCCAGTACATGACCTT
ACGGGACTTTCCTACTTGGCAGTACATCTACGTATTAGTCATCGCTATTACCATGGTGATGCGGTTTTGG
CAGTACACCAATGGGCGTGGATAGCGGTTTGACTCACGGGGATTTCCAAGTCTCCACCCCATTGACGTCA
ATGGGAGTTTGTTTTGGCACCAAAATCAACGGGACTTTCCAAAATGTCGTAACAACTGCGATCGCCCGCC
CCGTTGACGCAAATGGGCGGTAGGCGTGTACGGTGGGAGGTCTATATAAGCAGAGCTCGTTTAGTGAACC
GTCAGATCACTAGAAGCTTTATTGCGGTAGTTTATCACAGTTAAATTGCTAACGCAGTCAGTGCTTCTGA
CACAACAGTCTCGAACTTAAGCTGCAGTGACTCTCTTAAGGTAGCCTTGCAGAAGTTGGTCGTGAGGCAC
TGGGCAGGTAAGTATCAAGGTTACAAGACAGGTTTAAGGAGACCAATAGAAACTGGGCTTGTCGAGACAG
AGAAGACTCTTGCGTTTCTGATAGGCACCTATTGGTCTTACTGACATCCACTTTGCCTTTCTCTCCACAG
GTGTCCACTCCCAGTTCAATTACAGCTCTTAAGGCTAGAGTACTTAATACGACTCACTATAGGCTAGCCT
CGAGGCCGCCACCATGTACCCGTACGATGTTCCTGACTATGCGGGCTATCCCTATGACGTCCCGGACTAT
GCCATGGGCTACCCTTACGACGTTCCAGATTACGCTGAATTCATGAGCGACATAGTGGAGAAGACGCTGA
CGGCGCTGCCGGGACTCTTTCTGCAGAACCAGCCCGGTGGTGGGCCCGCGGCCGCCAAGGCGTCCTTCTC
CTCGAGGCTGGGCAGCCTTGTCCGCGGCATCACAGCCCTCACCTCCAAGCACGAAGAAGAAAAATTAATC
CAGCAGGAACTGAGTAGTCTGAAAGCGACTGTTTCTGCTCCTACTACAACACTGAAAATGATGAAGGAAT
GTATGGTGAGACTTATATATTGTGAAATGCTTGGATATGATGCTTCCTTTGGCTATATTCATGCAATCAA
GTTAGCCCAACAAGGAAACCTCTTAGAAAAAAGAGTAGGTTATTTGGCTGTTTCCTTATTTCTACATGAA
AGTCATGAATTATTGCTTCTCCTTGTGAATACAGTTGTAAAGGATCTGCAGAGCACTAACCTAGTAGAAG
TGTGTATGGCACTGACTGTTGTTAGCCAGATTTTCCCCTGCGAAATGATTCCAGCTGTTCTTCCATTAAT
AGAAGATAAACTTCAACATTCTAAGGAGATTGTACGAAGAAAAGCTGTTCTGGCATTATACAAATTCCAT
CTCATTGCTCCTAATCAAGTACAACATATTCATATTAAGTTTCGGAAAGCACTTTGTGACAGAGATGTTG
GGGTCATGGCTGCCTCCTTGCATATATATCTTAGAATGATTAAGGAAAATTCATCTGGATATAAAGACTT
GACTGGGAGTTTTGTAACCATTTTGAAGCAAGTAGTTGGAGGAAAGCTCCCAGTAGAGTTCAATTACCAC
AGTGTGCCAGCACCATGGTTACAAATTCAGCTCTTGAGAATACTGGGACTTCTAGGAAAAGATGATCAAA
GGACAAGTGAATTAATGTATGATGTTCTTGATGAATCCTTACGAAGAGCTGAGTTAAATCACAATGTCAC
ATATGCTATTTTGTTTGAATGTGTGCATACAGTCTATTCTATTTATCCTAAATCGGAATTACTTGAGAAG
GCTGCCAAGTGCATTGGAAAATTTGTTCTGTCACCTAAAATAAATCTAAAATATTTAGGACTGAAGGCTC
TTACCTATGTTATCCAACAGGATCCTACTCTGGCTCTTCAACACCAGATGACAATAATTGAATGTTTAGA
TCATCCTGATCCCATTATTAAAAGAGAGACTCTGGAACTTCTTTACAGAATTACTAATGCACAGAATATA
ACAGTTATTGTCCAGAAAATGCTTGAATATTTACATCAGAGCAAAGAAGAGTATGTCATCGTCAATTTGG
TCGGCAAAATAGCAGAGCTGGCTGAGAAATATGCTCCTGATAATGCATGGTTTATTCAGACAATGAATGC
TGTGTTTTCAGTAGGAGGAGATGTAATGCATCCTGATATTCCCAATAACTTTCTGAGACTACTAGCGGAA
GGTTTTGATGATGAAACAGAAGATCAGCAATTAAGACTCTATGCAGTTCAGTCTTATCTCACTTTACTGG
ATATGGAAAATGTGTTCTATCCACAGAGATTTCTTCAAGTTATGAGTTGGGTATTAGGGGAATATTCCTA
CCTCTTAGATAAGGAAACGCCAGAGGAAGTTATAGCTAAGCTCTACAAGTTACTTATGAATGACTCTGTG
TCTTCAGAAACAAAAGCCTGGTTAATTGCTGCTGTGACCAAATTGACATCTCAGGCGCACTCTTCTAATA
CAGTTGAGAGATTAATCCATGAATTTACCATATCTTTGGATACTTGTATGAGACAACATGCATTTGAATT
AAAACATTTGCATGAGAATGTGGAACTTATGAAGAGCTTGCTTCCAGTTGACAGGAGTTGTGAAGACTTG
GTGGTAGATGCTTCTTTATCTTTTCTGGATGGTTTTGTGGCTGAAGGACTCAGTCAGGGTGCAGCGCCTT
ACAAACCTCCCCATCAACGCCAGGAGGAAAAGCTTTCTCAGGAAAAAGTTCTCAATTTTGAACCATATGG
ACTCTCCTTTTCTTCATCTGGCTTCACTGGACGACAGTCTCCTGCTGGCATTTCTCTTGGTTCAGATGTA
TCTGGGAATAGTGCTGAGACAGGACTGAAAGAGACAAATAGCTTGAAGCTGGAAGGTATAAAGAAATTGT
GGGGGAAAGAAGGCTATCTTCCCAAGAAGGAAAGCAAAACTGGTGATGAAAGTGGAGCTCTGCCTGTTCC
TCAAGAGAGTATAATGGAGAATGTAGATCAAGCTATAACTAAAAAGGATCAATCTCAAGTTCTTACCCAA
TCTAAAGAGGAGAAAGAAAAGCAGCTGCTGGCATCATCATTATTTGTTGGTCTAGGATCAGAAAGTACAA
TCAACCTGCTGGGAAAAGCAGATACTGTCTCTCACAAGTTCAGAAGGAAATCAAAAGTCAAAGAAGCTAA
AAGTGGCGAAACAACCAGTACTCATAATATGACCTGTTCTTCCTTTAGTTCTTTGTCAAATGTGGCATAT
GAAGATGATTATTATTCGAATACTTTGCACGATACAGGAGACAAGGAATTAAAGAAATTTTCTCTCACTT
CAGAACTTTTGGATTCTGAGTCACTCACAGAACTGCCCTTGGTTGAGAAATTCTCATATTGTAGTCTGTC
TACACCTTCATTGTTTGCTAATAACAACATGGAAATTTTTCACCCTCCTCAATCTACTGCAGCCTCAGTT
GCCAAGGAAAGCTCTTTAGCTTCATCCTTTTTGGAAGAAACTACTGAATACATACACTCAAATGCTATGG
AAGTCTGTAATAATGAAACTATATCAGTGTCTTCTTATAAAATTTGGAAAGATGATTGTTTATTGATGGT
CTGGTCAGTCACTAATAAGAGTGGTTTGGAATTGAAAAGTGCTGACTTAGAAATTTTTCCTGCAGAAAAT
TTCAAGGTGACTGAGCAACCTGGATGCTGTTTGCCTGTAATGGAAGCAGAAAGCACCAAAAGCTTTCAAT
ATAGTGTGCAGATAGAAAAACCTTTTACAGAAGGAAATCTTACTGGTTTTATTAGTTATCATATGATGGA
TACTCATTCTGCTCAGCTGGAATTTTCTGTAAACTTATCACTATTAGATTTCATTAGACCATTAAAAATC
TCAAGTGACGACTTTGGGAAACTCTGGTTATCCTTCGCAAATGATGTGAAACAAAATGTAAAAATGTCAG
AATCTCAAGCTGCACTTCCTTCTGCACTAAAGACTCTGCAACAGAAACTAAGACTCCATATTATTGAGAT
TATAGGCAATGAAGGGCTATTGGCCTGTCAGCTGCTCCCATCCATCCCCTGCTTACTGCATTGCCGAGTT
CATGCAGATGTATTAGCCCTGTGGTTCAGATCCTCCTGTTCTACTCTTCCTGACTATTTACTGTATCAAT
GTCAAAAGGTGATGGAGGGATCCTAGGTCGACTCGAGCGGCCGCTTCCCTTTAGTGAGGGTTAATGCTTC
GAGCAGACATGATAAGATACATTGATGAGTTTGGACAAACCACAACTAGAATGCAGTGAAAAAAATGCTT
TATTTGTGAAATTTGTGATGCTATTGCTTTATTTGTAACCATTATAAGCTGCAATAAACAAGTTAACAAC
AACAATTGCATTCATTTTATGTTTCAGGTTCAGGGGGAGATGTGGGAGGTTTTTTAAAGCAAGTAAAACC
TCTACAAATGTGGTAAAATCCGATAAGGATCGATCCGGGCTGGCGTAATAGCGAAGAGGCCCGCACCGAT
CGCCCTTCCCAACAGTTGCGCAGCCTGAATGGCGAATGG
[124 nt withheld, positions 4870-4993]
C
[91 nt withheld, positions 4995-5085]
A
[49 nt withheld, positions 5087-5135]
CCTTTGACGTTGGAGTCCACGTTCTTT
[37 nt withheld, positions 5163-5199]
ACCCTATCTCGGTCTATTCTTTTGATTTATAAGGGATTTTGCCGATTTCGGCCTATTGGTTAAAAAATGA
GCTGATTTAACAAAAATTTAACGCGAATTTTAACAAAATATTAACGCTTACAATTTCCTGATGCGGTATT
TTCTCCTTACGCATCTGTGCGGTATTTCACACCGCATACGCGGATCTGCGCAGCACCATGGCCTGAAATA
ACCTCTGAAAGAGGAACTTGGTTAGGTACCTTCTGAGGCGGAAAGAACCAGCTGTGGAATGTGTGTCAGT
TAGGGTGTGGAAAGTCCCCAGGCTCCCCAGCAGGCAGAAGTATGCAAAGCATGCATCTCAATTAGTCAGC
AACCAGGTGTGGAAAGTCCCCAGGCTCCCCAGCAGGCAGAAGTATGCAAAGCATGCATCTCAATTAGTCA
GCAACCATAGTCCCGCCCCTAACTCCGCCCATCCCGCCCCTAACTCCGCCCAGTTCCGCCCATTCTCCGC
CCCATGGCTGACTAATTTTTTTTATTTATGCAGAGGCCGAGGCCGCCTCGGCCTCTGAGCTATTCCAGAA
GTAGTGAGGAGGCTTTTTTGGAGGCCTAGGCTTTTGCAAAAAGCTTGATTCTTCTGACACAACAGTCTCG
AACTTAAGGCTAGAGCCACCATGATTGAACAAGATGGATTGCACGCAGGTTCTCCGGCCGCTTGGGTGGA
GAGGCTATTCGGCTATGACTGGGCACAACAGACAATCGGCTGCTCTGATGCCGCCGTGTTCCGGCTGTCA
GCGCAGGGGCGCCCGGTTCTTTTTGTCAAGACCGACCTGTCCGGTGCCCTGAATGAACTGCAGGACGAGG
CAGCGCGGCTATCGTGGCTGGCCACGACGGGCGTTCCTTGCGCAGCTGTGCTCGACGTTGTCACTGAAGC
GGGAAGGGACTGGCTGCTATTGGGCGAAGTGCCGGGGCAGGATCTCCTGTCATCTCACCTTGCTCCTGCC
GAGAAAGTATCCATCATGGCTGATGCAATGCGGCGGCTGCATACGCTTGATCCGGCTACCTGCCCATTCG
ACCACCAAGCGAAACATCGCATCGAGCGAGCACGTACTCGGATGGAAGCCGGTCTTGTCGATCAGGATGA
TCTGGACGAAGAGCATCAGGGGCTCGCGCCAGCCGAACTGTTCGCCAGGCTCAAGGCGCGCATGCCCGAC
GGCGAGGATCTCGTCGTGACCCATGGCGATGCCTGCTTGCCGAATATCATGGTGGAAAATGGCCGCTTTT
CTGGATTCATCGACTGTGGCCGGCTGGGTGTGGCGGACCGCTATCAGGACATAGCGTTGGCTACCCGTGA
TATTGCTGAAGAGCTTGGCGGCGAATGGGCTGACCGCTTCCTCGTGCTTTACGGTATCGCCGCTCCCGAT
TCGCAGCGCATCGCCTTCTATCGCCTTCTTGACGAGTTCTTCTGAGCGGGACTCTGGGGTTCGAAATGAC
CGACCAAGCGACGCCCAACCTGCCATCACGATGGCCGCAATAAAATATCTTTATTTTCATTACATCTGTG
TGTTGGTTTTTTGTGTGAATCGATAGCGATAAGGATCCGCGTATGGTGCACTCTCAGTACAATCTGCTCT
GATGCCGCATAGTTAAGCCAGCCCCGACACCCGCCAACACCCGCTGACGCGCCCTGACGGGCTTGTCTGC
TCCCGGCATCCGCTTACAGACAAGCTGTGACCGTCTCCGGGAGCTGCATGTGTCAGAGGTTTTCACCGTC
ATCACCGAAACGCGCGAGACGAAAGGGCCTCGTGATACGCCTATTTTTATAGGTTAATGTCATGATAATA
ATGGTTTCTTAGACGTCAGGTGGCACTTTTCGGGGAAATGTGCGCGGAACCCCTATTTGTTTATTTTTCT
AAATACATTCAAATATGTATCCGCTCATGAGACAATAACCCTGATAAATGCTTCAATAATATTGAAAAAG
GAAGAGTATGAGTATTCAACATTTCCGTGTCGCCCTTATTCCCTTTTTTGCGGCATTTTGCCTTCCTGTT
TTTGCTCACCCAGAAACGCTGGTGAAAGTAAAAGATGCTGAAGATCAGTTGGGTGCACGAGTGGGTTACA
TCGAACTGGATCTCAACAGCGGTAAGATCCTTGAGAGTTTTCGCCCCGAAGAACGTTTTCCAATGATGAG
CACTTTTAAAGTTCTGCTATGTGGCGCGGTATTATCCCGTATTGACGCCGGGCAAGAGCAACTCGGTCGC
CGCATACACTATTCTCAGAATGACTTGGTTGAGTACTCACCAGTCACAGAAAAGCATCTTACGGATGGCA
TGACAGTAAGAGAATTATGCAGTGCTGCCATAACCATGAGTGATAACACTGCGGCCAACTTACTTCTGAC
AACGATCGGAGGACCGAAGGAGCTAACCGCTTTTTTGCACAACATGGGGGATCATGTAACTCGCCTTGAT
CGTTGGGAACCGGAGCTGAATGAAGCCATACCAAACGACGAGCGTGACACCACGATGCCTGTAGCAATGG
CAACAACGTTGCGCAAACTATTAACTGGCGAACTACTTACTCTAGCTTCCCGGCAACAATTAATAGACTG
GATGGAGGCGGATAAAGTTGCAGGACCACTTCTGCGCTCGGCCCTTCCGGCTGGCTGGTTTATTGCTGAT
AAATCTGGAGCCGGTGAGCGTGGGTCTCGCGGTATCATTGCAGCACTGGGGCCAGATGGTAAGCCCTCCC
GTATCGTAGTTATCTACACGACGGGGAGTCAGGCAACTATGGATGAACGAAATAGACAGATCGCTGAGAT
AGGTGCCTCACTGATTAAGCATTGGTAACTGTCAGACCAAGTTTACTCATATATACTTTAGATTGATTTA
AAACTTCATTTTTAATTTAAAAGGATCTAGGTGAAGATCCTTTTTGATAATCTCATGACCAAAATCCCTT
AACGTGAGTTTTCGTTCCACTGAGCGTCAGACCCCGTAGAAAAGATCAAAGGATCTTCTTGAGATCCTTT
TTTTCTGCGCGTAATCTGCTGCTTGCAAACAAAAAAACCACCGCTACCAGCGGTGGTTTGTTTGCCGGAT
CAAGAGCTACCAACTCTTTTTCCGAAGGTAACTGGCTTCAGCAGAGCGCAGATACCAAATACTGTTCTTC
TAGTGTAGCCGTAGTTAGGCCACCACTTCAAGAACTCTGTAGCACCGCCTACATACCTCGCTCTGCTAAT
CCTGTTACCAGTGGCTGCTGCCAGTGGCGATAAGTCGTGTCTTACCGGGTTGGACTCAAGACGATAGTTA
CCGGATAAGGCGCAGCGGTCGGGCTGAACGGGGGGTTCGTGCACACAGCCCAGCTTGGAGCGAACGACCT
ACACCGAACTGAGATACCTACAGCGTGAGCTATGAGAAAGCGCCACGCTTCCCGAAGGGAGAAAGGCGGA
CAGGTATCCGGTAAGCGGCAGGGTCGGAACAGGAGAGCGCACGAGGGAGCTTCCAGGGGGAAACGCCTGG
TATCTTTATAGTCCTGTCGGGTTTCGCCACCTCTGACTTGAGCGTCGATTTTTGTGATGCTCGTCAGGGG
GGCGGAGCCTATGGAAAAACGCCAGCAACGCGGCCTTTTTACGGTTCCTGGCCTTTTGCTGGCCTTTTGC
TCACATGGCTCGACAGATCTTCAATATTGGCCATTAGCCATATTATTCATTGGTTATATAGCATAAATCA
ATATTGGCTATTGGCCATTGCATACGTTGTATCTATATCATAATATGTACATTTATATTGGC
Features (pLannotate 1.2.2; 20 found; start..end, strand, type, name):
     28..405     +  enhancer       CMV enhancer: human cytomegalovirus immediate early enhancer
    406..617     +  promoter       CMV promoter: human cytomegalovirus (CMV) immediate early promoter
    778..910     +  intron         chimeric intron: chimera between introns from human β-globin and immunoglobulin heavy chain genes
    955..973     +  promoter       T7 promoter: promoter for bacteriophage T7 RNA polymerase
    997..1052    +  CDS            3xHA (fragment): three tandem HA epitope tags
   1093..4503    +  CDS            AP4E1: AP4E1_HUMAN - Experimental evidence at protein level: Swiss-Prot protein existence level 1. Component of the adaptor protein complex 4 (AP-4). Adaptor protein complexes are vesicle coat components involved both in vesicle formation and cargo selection. They control the vesicular transport of proteins in different trafficking pathways (PubMed:10066790, PubMed:10436028). AP-4 forms a non clathrin-associated coat on vesicles departing the trans-Golgi network (TGN) and may be involved in the targeting of proteins from the trans-Golgi network (TGN) to the endosomal-lysosomal system. It is also invo
   4528..4545    -  promoter       T3 promoter (fragment): promoter for bacteriophage T3 RNA polymerase
   4563..4684    -  polyA_signal   SV40 poly(A) signal: SV40 polyadenylation signal
   4707..4775    -  CDS            large T antigen (fragment): large T antigen from SV40 (simian virus 40)
   4799..4866    +  CDS            lacZα (fragment): LacZα fragment of β-galactosidase; lacZ fragment
   4870..5298    +  rep_origin     f1 ori (sequence partly withheld): f1 bacteriophage origin of replication; arrow indicates direction of (+) strand synthesis
   5326..5377    -  misc_feature   bom (fragment): basis of mobility region from pBR322
   5442..5799    +  promoter       SV40 promoter: SV40 enhancer and early promoter
   5850..6641    +  CDS            neo: KKA2_KLEPN - Also known as kan, nptII. Experimental evidence at protein level: Swiss-Prot protein existence level 1. Resistance to kanamycin, neomycin, paromomycin, ribostamycin, butirosin and gentamicin B. From Klebsiella pneumoniae.
   6708..6756    +  polyA_signal   poly(A) signal: synthetic polyadenylation signal
   6776..6830    -  misc_feature   bom (fragment): basis of mobility region from pBR322
   6932..6967    -  CDS            rop (fragment): Rop protein, which maintains plasmids at low copy number; rop
   7062..7166    +  promoter       AmpR promoter: bla
   7167..8027    +  CDS            AmpR: β-lactamase; bla; confers resistance to ampicillin, carbenicillin, and related antibiotics
   8198..8786    +  rep_origin     ori: high-copy-number ColE1/pMB1/pBR322/pUC origin of replication
