[The description below was written by a language model from this plasmid's Addgene catalogue record and pLannotate feature annotations shown in this document.]
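Description:
pCI-neo-(HA)3-ε is a mammalian expression plasmid of about 9 kb, built on the pCI-neo backbone to produce the human ε subunit of the adaptor protein complex AP-4 (gene AP4E1) with an N-terminal triple HA epitope tag. In bacteria it is maintained through a ColE1/pUC-type origin and selected with ampicillin via the β-lactamase gene. An f1 origin is also present, which permits single-stranded DNA production. For mammalian cells, a separate cassette in which the SV40 enhancer/early promoter drives the neomycin phosphotransferase gene, followed by a synthetic polyadenylation signal, allows G418 selection of stable transfectants.

The expression unit consists of the human CMV immediate-early enhancer and promoter, then the chimeric β-globin/immunoglobulin heavy chain intron typical of pCI vectors, which generally improves mRNA processing and expression. The tagged open reading frame follows, and the unit ends with the SV40 polyadenylation signal. T7 and T3 phage promoters flank the cloning region. According to the depositor, the 3xHA tag was inserted between the XhoI and EcoRI sites and the AP-4 ε coding sequence between EcoRI and SalI, with all sites left intact. The insert carries silent substitutions in codons 235, 262, 905 and 1129, so the encoded protein is unchanged. The feature table annotates the HA tag only as a fragment.

AP-4 forms a non-clathrin coat on vesicles leaving the trans-Golgi network and participates in cargo sorting. The plasmid provides an epitope-tagged ε subunit that can be detected or isolated with anti-HA reagents, and the associated work concerns AP-4-dependent export of ATG9A from the trans-Golgi network.
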