Addgene plasmid #198531: pCI-neo-(HA)3-ε
Purpose: Expression of HA-tagged AP-4 ε in mammalian cells
Depositing lab: Juan Bonifacino. Depositing organization: National Institute of Child Health and Human Development (NICHD). Publication: AP-4 mediates export of ATG9A from the trans-Golgi network to promote autophagosome formation. Mattera R, Park SY, De Pace R, Guardia CM, Bonifacino JS. Proc Natl Acad Sci U S A. 2017 Dec 12;114(50):E10697-E10706. doi: 10.1073/pnas.1717327114. Epub 2017 Nov 27. PubMed 29180427.
Backbone
  Vector backbone: pCI-neo
  Backbone size w/o insert (bp): 5474
  Total vector size (bp): 8971
  Vector type: Mammalian Expression
  Selectable markers: Neomycin (select with G418)
Growth in bacteria
  Bacterial resistance: Ampicillin, 100 μg/mL
  Growth temperature: 37°C
  Growth strain: DH5alpha
  Copy number: Unknown
Gene/Insert
  Gene/Insert name: AP-4 ε
  Species: H. sapiens (human)
  Insert size (bp): 3522
  Mutation: silent substitutions in codons 235, 262, 905 and 1129
  Entrez Gene: AP4E1 (a.k.a. CPSQ4, SPG51, STUT1)
  Promoter: CMV
  Tag / fusion protein: triple HA tag (N terminal on insert)
  Cloning method: Restriction Enzyme; 5′ cloning site XhoI (not destroyed); 3′ cloning site SalI (not destroyed)
  Sequencing primers: 5′ pCI-neo forward: 5’ CTCTCCACAGGTGTCCACTCCCAGTTC; 3′ pCI-neo reverse: 5’ CACTGCATTCTAGTTGTGGTTTGTCCAAACTCATC
Terms and licenses: Academic/Nonprofit Terms; Industry Terms: Not Available to Industry
Depositor comments: triple HA tag subcloned between XhoI and EcoRI sites, AP-4 ε subcloned betwen EcoRI and SalI sites; all sites are intact
How to cite: pCI-neo-(HA)3-ε was a gift from Juan Bonifacino (Addgene plasmid # 198531 ; http://n2t.net/addgene:198531 ; RRID:Addgene_198531)
