>Addgene plasmid #198531 | pCI-neo-(HA)3-ε | depositor partial sequence | sequence record 384694 | Full insert sequence and in frame cloning confirmed by sequencing
TAATACGACTCACTATAGGCTAGCCTCGAGGCCGCCACCATGTACCCGTACGATGTTCCTGACTATGCGG
GCTATCCCTATGACGTCCCGGACTATGCCATGGGCTACCCTTACGACGTTCCAGATTACGCTGAATTCAT
GAGCGACATAGTGGAGAAGACGCTGACGGCGCTGCCGGGACTCTTTCTGCAGAACCAGCCCGGTGGTGGG
CCCGCGGCCGCCAAGGCGTCCTTCTCCTCGAGGCTGGGCAGCCTTGTCCGCGGCATCACAGCCCTCACCT
CCAAGCACGAAGAAGAAAAATTAATCCAGCAGGAACTGAGTAGTCTGAAAGCGACTGTTTCTGCTCCTAC
TACAACACTGAAAATGATGAAGGAATGTATGGTGAGACTTATATATTGTGAAATGCTTGGATATGATGCT
TCCTTTGGCTATATTCATGCAATCAAGTTAGCCCAACAAGGAAACCTCTTAGAAAAAAGAGTAGGTTATT
TGGCTGTTTCCTTATTTCTACATGAAAGTCATGAATTATTGCTTCTCCTTGTGAATACAGTTGTAAAGGA
TCTGCAGAGCACTAACCTAGTAGAAGTGTGTATGGCACTGACTGTTGTTAGCCAGATTTTCCCCTGCGAA
ATGATTCCAGCTGTTCTTCCATTAATAGAAGATAAACTTCAACATTCTAAGGAGATTGTACGAAGAAAAG
CTGTTCTGGCATTATACAAATTCCATCTCATTGCTCCTAATCAAGTACAACATATTCATATTAAGTTTCG
GAAAGCACTTTGTGACAGAGATGTTGGGGTCATGGCTGCCTCCTTGCATATATATCTTAGAATGATTAAG
GAAAATTCATCTGGATATAAAGACTTGACTGGGAGTTTTGTAACCATTTTGAAGCAAGTAGTTGGAGGAA
AGCTCCCAGTAGAGTTCAATTACCACAGTGTGCCAGCACCATGGTTACAAATTCAGCTCTTGAGAATACT
GGGACTTCTAGGAAAAGATGATCAAAGGACAAGTGAATTAATGTATGATGTTCTTGATGAATCCTTACGA
AGAGCTGAGTTAAATCACAATGTCACATATGCTATTTTGTTTGAATGTGTGCATACAGTCTATTCTATTT
ATCCTAAATCGGAATTACTTGAGAAGGCTGCCAAGTGCATTGGAAAATTTGTTCTGTCACCTAAAATAAA
TCTAAAATATTTAGGACTGAAGGCTCTTACCTATGTTATCCAACAGGATCCTACTCTGGCTCTTCAACAC
CAGATGACAATAATTGAATGTTTAGATCATCCTGATCCCATTATTAAAAGAGAGACTCTGGAACTTCTTT
ACAGAATTACTAATGCACAGAATATAACAGTTATTGTCCAGAAAATGCTTGAATATTTACATCAGAGCAA
AGAAGAGTATGTCATCGTCAATTTGGTCGGCAAAATAGCAGAGCTGGCTGAGAAATATGCTCCTGATAAT
GCATGGTTTATTCAGACAATGAATGCTGTGTTTTCAGTAGGAGGAGATGTAATGCATCCTGATATTCCCA
ATAACTTTCTGAGACTACTAGCGGAAGGTTTTGATGATGAAACAGAAGATCAGCAATTAAGACTCTATGC
AGTTCAGTCTTATCTCACTTTACTGGATATGGAAAATGTGTTCTATCCACAGAGATTTCTTCAAGTTATG
AGTTGGGTATTAGGGGAATATTCCTACCTCTTAGATAAGGAAACGCCAGAGGAAGTTATAGCTAAGCTCT
ACAAGTTACTTATGAATGACTCTGTGTCTTCAGAAACAAAAGCCTGGTTAATTGCTGCTGTGACCAAATT
GACATCTCAGGCGCACTCTTCTAATACAGTTGAGAGATTAATCCATGAATTTACCATATCTTTGGATACT
TGTATGAGACAACATGCATTTGAATTAAAACATTTGCATGAGAATGTGGAACTTATGAAGAGCTTGCTTC
CAGTTGACAGGAGTTGTGAAGACTTGGTGGTAGATGCTTCTTTATCTTTTCTGGATGGTTTTGTGGCTGA
AGGACTCAGTCAGGGTGCAGCGCCTTACAAACCTCCCCATCAACGCCAGGAGGAAAAGCTTTCTCAGGAA
AAAGTTCTCAATTTTGAACCATATGGACTCTCCTTTTCTTCATCTGGCTTCACTGGACGACAGTCTCCTG
CTGGCATTTCTCTTGGTTCAGATGTATCTGGGAATAGTGCTGAGACAGGACTGAAAGAGACAAATAGCTT
GAAGCTGGAAGGTATAAAGAAATTGTGGGGGAAAGAAGGCTATCTTCCCAAGAAGGAAAGCAAAACTGGT
GATGAAAGTGGAGCTCTGCCTGTTCCTCAAGAGAGTATAATGGAGAATGTAGATCAAGCTATAACTAAAA
AGGATCAATCTCAAGTTCTTACCCAATCTAAAGAGGAGAAAGAAAAGCAGCTGCTGGCATCATCATTATT
TGTTGGTCTAGGATCAGAAAGTACAATCAACCTGCTGGGAAAAGCAGATACTGTCTCTCACAAGTTCAGA
AGGAAATCAAAAGTCAAAGAAGCTAAAAGTGGCGAAACAACCAGTACTCATAATATGACCTGTTCTTCCT
TTAGTTCTTTGTCAAATGTGGCATATGAAGATGATTATTATTCGAATACTTTGCACGATACAGGAGACAA
GGAATTAAAGAAATTTTCTCTCACTTCAGAACTTTTGGATTCTGAGTCACTCACAGAACTGCCCTTGGTT
GAGAAATTCTCATATTGTAGTCTGTCTACACCTTCATTGTTTGCTAATAACAACATGGAAATTTTTCACC
CTCCTCAATCTACTGCAGCCTCAGTTGCCAAGGAAAGCTCTTTAGCTTCATCCTTTTTGGAAGAAACTAC
TGAATACATACACTCAAATGCTATGGAAGTCTGTAATAATGAAACTATATCAGTGTCTTCTTATAAAATT
TGGAAAGATGATTGTTTATTGATGGTCTGGTCAGTCACTAATAAGAGTGGTTTGGAATTGAAAAGTGCTG
ACTTAGAAATTTTTCCTGCAGAAAATTTCAAGGTGACTGAGCAACCTGGATGCTGTTTGCCTGTAATGGA
AGCAGAAAGCACCAAAAGCTTTCAATATAGTGTGCAGATAGAAAAACCTTTTACAGAAGGAAATCTTACT
GGTTTTATTAGTTATCATATGATGGATACTCATTCTGCTCAGCTGGAATTTTCTGTAAACTTATCACTAT
TAGATTTCATTAGACCATTAAAAATCTCAAGTGACGACTTTGGGAAACTCTGGTTATCCTTCGCAAATGA
TGTGAAACAAAATGTAAAAATGTCAGAATCTCAAGCTGCACTTCCTTCTGCACTAAAGACTCTGCAACAG
AAACTAAGACTCCATATTATTGAGATTATAGGCAATGAAGGGCTATTGGCCTGTCAGCTGCTCCCATCCA
TCCCCTGCTTACTGCATTGCCGAGTTCATGCAGATGTATTAGCCCTGTGGTTCAGATCCTCCTGTTCTAC
TCTTCCTGACTATTTACTGTATCAATGTCAAAAGGTGATGGAGGGATCCTAGGTCGACTCGAGCGGCCGC
TTCCCTTTAGTGAGGGTTAATG
